>Addgene plasmid #175590 | pRelA* | addgene full sequence | sequence record 348362 | Addgene NGS Result
CGTGACCACCCTGGGCTACGGCCTGCAGTGCTTCGCCCGCTACCCCGACCACATGAAGCAGCACGACTTC
TTCAAGTCCGCCATGCCCGAAGGCTACGTCCAGGAGCGCACCATCTTCTTCAAGGACGACGGCAACTACA
AGACCCGCGCCGAGGTGAAGTTCGAGGGCGACACCCTGGTGAACCGCATCGAGCTGAAGGGCATCGACTT
CAAGGAGGACGGCAACATCCTGGGGCACAAGCTGGAGTACAACTACAACAGCCACAACGTCTATATCACC
GCCGACAAGCAGAAGAACGGCATCAAGGCCAACTTCAAGATCCGCCACAACATCGAGGACGGCGGCGTGC
AGCTCGCCGACCACTACCAGCAGAACACCCCCATCGGCGACGGCCCCGTGCTGCTGCCCGACAACCACTA
CCTGAGCTACCAGTCCAAGCTGAGCAAAGACCCCAACGAGAAGCGCGATCACATGGTCCTGCTGGAGTTC
GTGACCGCCGCCGGGATCACTCTCGGCATGGACGAGCTGTACAAGTAAGGATCCTAACTCGAGTAAGGAT
CTCCAGGCATCAAATAAAACGAAAGGCTCAGTCGAAAGACTGGGCCTTTCGTTTTATCTGTTGTTTGTCG
GTGAACGCTCTCTACTAGAGTCACACTGGCTCACCTTCGGGTGGGCCTTTCTGCGTTTATACCTAGGGTA
CGGGTTTTGCTGCCCGCAAACGGGCTGTTCTGGTGTTGCTAGTTTGTTATCAGAATCGCAGATCCGGCTT
CAGCCGGTTTGCCGGCTGAAAGCGCTATTTCTTCCAGAATTGCCATGATTTTTTCCCCACGGGAGGCGTC
ACTGGCTCCCGTGTTGTCGGCAGCTTTGATTCGATAAGCAGCATCGCCTGTTTCAGGCTGTCTATGTGTG
ACTGTTGAGCTGTAACAAGTTGTCTCAGGTGTTCAATTTCATGTTCTAGTTGCTTTGTTTTACTGGTTTC
ACCTGTTCTATTAGGTGTTACATGCTGTTCATCTGTTACATTGTCGATCTGTTCATGGTGAACAGCTTTG
AATGCACCAAAAACTCGTAAAAGCTCTGATGTATCTATCTTTTTTACACCGTTTTCATCTGTGCATATGG
ACAGTTTTCCCTTTGATATGTAACGGTGAACAGTTGTTCTACTTTTGTTTGTTAGTCTTGATGCTTCACT
GATAGATACAAGAGCCATAAGAACCTCAGATCCTTCCGTATTTAGCCAGTATGTTCTCTAGTGTGGTTCG
TTGTTTTTGCGTGAGCCATGAGAACGAACCATTGAGATCATACTTACTTTGCATGTCACTCAAAAATTTT
GCCTCAAAACTGGTGAGCTGAATTTTTGCAGTTAAAGCATCGTGTAGTGTTTTTCTTAGTCCGTTATGTA
GGTAGGAATCTGATGTAATGGTTGTTGGTATTTTGTCACCATTCATTTTTATCTGGTTGTTCTCAAGTTC
GGTTACGAGATCCATTTGTCTATCTAGTTCAACTTGGAAAATCAACGTATCAGTCGGGCGGCCTCGCTTA
TCAACCACCAATTTCATATTGCTGTAAGTGTTTAAATCTTTACTTATTGGTTTCAAAACCCATTGGTTAA
GCCTTTTAAACTCATGGTAGTTATTTTCAAGCATTAACATGAACTTAAATTCATCAAGGCTAATCTCTAT
ATTTGCCTTGTGAGTTTTCTTTTGTGTTAGTTCTTTTAATAACCACTCATAAATCCTCATAGAGTATTTG
TTTTCAAAAGACTTAACATGTTCCAGATTATATTTTATGAATTTTTTTAACTGGAAAAGATAAGGCAATA
TCTCTTCACTAAAAACTAATTCTAATTTTTCGCTTGAGAACTTGGCATAGTTTGTCCACTGGAAAATCTC
AAAGCCTTTAACCAAAGGATTCCTGATTTCCACAGTTCTCGTCATCAGCTCTCTGGTTGCTTTAGCTAAT
ACACCATAAGCATTTTCCCTACTGATGTTCATCATCTGAGCGTATTGGTTATAAGTGAACGATACCGTCC
GTTCTTTCCTTGTAGGGTTTTCAATCGTGGGGTTGAGTAGTGCCACACAGCATAAAATTAGCTTGGTTTC
ATGCTCCGTTAAGTCATAGCGACTAATCGCTAGTTCATTTGCTTTGAAAACAACTAATTCAGACATACAT
CTCAATTGGTCTAGGTGATTTTAATCACTATACCAATTGAGATGGGCTAGTCAATGATAATTACTAGTCC
TTTTCCCGGGTGATCTGGGTATCTGTAAATTCTGCTAGACCTTTGCTGGAAAACTTGTAAATTCTGCTAG
ACCCTCTGTAAATTCCGCTAGACCTTTGTGTGTTTTTTTTGTTTATATTCAAGTGGTTATAATTTATAGA
ATAAAGAAAGAATAAAAAAAGATAAAAAGAATAGATCCCAGCCCTGTGTATAACTCACTACTTTAGTCAG
TTCCGCAGTATTACAAAAGGATGTCGCAAACGCTGTTTGCTCCTCTACAAAACAGACCTTAAAACCCTAA
AGGCTTAAGTAGCACCCTCGCAAGCTCGGGCAAATCGCTGAATATTCCTTTTGTCTCCGACCATCAGGCA
CCTGAGTCGCTGTCTTTTTCGTGACATTCAGTTCGCTGCGCTCACGGCTCTGGCAGTGAATGGGGGTAAA
TGGCACTACAGGCGCCTTTTATGGATTCATGCAAGGAAACTACCCATAATACAAGAAAAGCCCGTCACGG
GCTTCTCAGGGCGTTTTATGGCGGGTCTGCTATGTGGTGCTATCTGACTTTTTGCTGTTCAGCAGTTCCT
GCCCTCTGATTTTCCAGTCTGACCACTTCGGATTATCCCGTGACAGGTCATTCAGACTGGCTAATGCACC
CAGTAAGGCAGCGGTATCATCAACAGGCTTACCCGTCTTACTGTCCCTAGTGCTTGGATTCTCACCAATA
AAAAACGCCCGGCGGCAACCGAGCGTTCTGAACAAATCCAGATGGAGTTCTGAGGTCATTACTGGATCTA
TCAACAGGAGTCCAAGCGAGCTCTCGAACCCCAGAGTCCCGCTCAGAAGAACTCGTCAAGAAGGCGATAG
AAGGCGATGCGCTGCGAATCGGGAGCGGCGATACCGTAAAGCACGAGGAAGCGGTCAGCCCATTCGCCGC
CAAGCTCTTCAGCAATATCACGGGTAGCCAACGCTATGTCCTGATAGCGGTCCGCCACACCCAGCCGGCC
ACAGTCGATGAATCCAGAAAAGCGGCCATTTTCCACCATGATATTCGGCAAGCAGGCATCGCCATGGGTC
ACGACGAGATCCTCGCCGTCGGGCATGCGCGCCTTGAGCCTGGCGAACAGTTCGGCTGGCGCGAGCCCCT
GATGCTCTTCGTCCAGATCATCCTGATCGACAAGACCGGCTTCCATCCGAGTACGTGCTCGCTCGATGCG
ATGTTTCGCTTGGTGGTCGAATGGGCAGGTAGCCGGATCAAGCGTATGCAGCCGCCGCATTGCATCAGCC
ATGATGGATACTTTCTCGGCAGGAGCAAGGTGAGATGACAGGAGATCCTGCCCCGGCACTTCGCCCAATA
GCAGCCAGTCCCTTCCCGCTTCAGTGACAACGTCGAGCACAGCTGCGCAAGGAACGCCCGTCGTGGCCAG
CCACGATAGCCGCGCTGCCTCGTCCTGCAGTTCATTCAGGGCACCGGACAGGTCGGTCTTGACAAAAAGA
ACCGGGCGCCCCTGCGCTGACAGCCGGAACACGGCGGCATCAGAGCAGCCGATTGTCTGTTGTGCCCAGT
CATAGCCGAATAGCCTCTCCACCCAAGCGGCCGGAGAACCTGCGTGCAATCCATCTTGTTCAATCATGCG
AAACGATCCTCATCCTGTCTCTTGATCAGATCATGATCCCCTGCGCCATCAGATCCTTGGCGGCAAGAAA
GCCATCCAGTTTACTTTGCAGGGCTTCCCAACCTTACCAGAGGGCGCCCCAGCTGGCAATTCCGACGTCT
TAAGACCCACTTTCACATTTAAGTTGTTTTTCTAATCCGCATATGATCAATTCAAGGCCGAATAAGAAGG
CTGGCTCTGCACCTTGGTGATCAAATAATTCGATAGCTTGTCGTAATAATGGCGGCATACTATCAGTAGT
AGGTGTTTCCCTTTCTTCTTTAGCGACTTGATGCTCTTGATCTTCCAATACGCAACCTAAAGTAAAATGC
CCCACAGCGCTGAGTGCATATAATGCATTCTCTAGTGAAAAACCTTGTTGGCATAAAAAGGCTAATTGAT
TTTCGAGAGTTTCATACTGTTTTTCTGTAGGCCGTGTACCTAAATGTACTTTTGCTCCATCGCGATGACT
TAGTAAAGCACATCTAAAACTTTTAGCGTTATTACGTAAAAAATCTTGCCAGCTTTCCCCTTCTAAAGGG
CAAAAGTGAGTATGGTGCCTATCTAACATCTCAATGGCTAAGGCGTCGAGCAAAGCCCGCTTATTTTTTA
CATGCCAATACAATGTAGGCTGCTCTACACCTAGCTTCTGGGCGAGTTTACGGGTTGTTAAACCTTCGAT
TCCGACCTCATTAAGCAGCTCTAATGCGCTGTTAATCACTTTACTTTTATCTAATCTAGACATCATTAAT
TCCTAATTTTTGTTGACACTCTATCGTTGATAGAGTTATTTTACCACTCCCTATCAGTGATAGAGAAAAG
AATTCAAAAGATCTAGGAGGAAAAAAATGGTTGCGGTAAGAAGTGCACATATCAATAAGGCTGGTGAATT
TGATCCGGAAAAATGGATCGCAAGTCTGGGTATTACCAGCCAGAAGTCGTGTGAGTGCTTAGCCGAAACC
TGGGCGTATTGTCTGCAACAGACGCAGGGGCATCCGGATGCCAGTCTGTTATTGTGGCGTGGTGTTGAGA
TGGTGGAGATCCTCTCGACATTAAGTATGGACATTGACACGCTGCGGGCGGCGCTGCTTTTCCCTCTGGC
GGATGCCAACGTAGTCAGCGAAGATGTGCTGCGTGAGAGCGTCGGTAAGTCGGTCGTTAACCTTATTCAC
GGCGTGCGTGATATGGCGGCGATCCGCCAGCTGAAAGCGACGCACACTGATTCTGTTTCCTCCGAACAGG
TCGATAACGTTCGCCGGATGTTATTGGCGATGGTCGATGATTTTCGCTGCGTAGTCATCAAACTGGCGGA
GCGTATTGCTCATCTGCGCGAAGTAAAAGATGCGCCGGAAGATGAACGTGTACTGGCGGCAAAAGAGTGT
ACCAACATCTACGCACCGCTGGCTAACCGTCTCGGAATCGGACAACTGAAATGGGAACTGGAAGATTACT
GCTTCCGTTACCTCCATCCAACCGAATACAAACGAATTGCCAAACTGCTGCATGAACGGCGTCTCGACCG
CGAACACTACATCGAAGAGTTCGTTGGTCATCTGCGCGCTGAGATGAAAGCTGAAGGCGTTAAAGCGGAA
GTGTATGGTCGTCCGAAACACATCTACAGCATCTGGCGTAAAATGCAGAAAAAGAACCTCGCCTTTGATG
AGCTGTTTGATGTGCGTGCGGTACGTATTGTCGCCGAGCGTTTACAGGATTGCTATGCCGCACTGGGGAT
AGTGCACACTCACTATCGCCACCTGCCGGATGAGTTTGACGATTACGTCGCTAACCCGAAACCAAACGGT
TATCAGTCTATTCATACCGTGGTTCTGGGGCCGGGTGGAAAAACCGTTGAGATCCAAATCCGCACCAAAC
AGATGCATGAAGATGCAGAGTTGGGTGTTGCTGCGCACTGGAAATATAAAGAGGGCGCGGCTGCTGGCGG
CGCACGTTCGGGACATGAAGACCGGATTGCCTGGCTGCGTAAACTGATTGCGTGGCAGGAAGAGATGGCT
GATTCCGGCGAAATGCTCGACGAAGTACGTAGTCAGGTCTTTGACGACCGGGTGTACGTCTTTACGCCGA
AAGGTGATGTCGTTGATTTGCCTGCGGGATCAACGCCGCTGGACTTCGCTTACCACATCCACAGTGATGT
CGGACACCGCTGCATCGGGGCAAAAATTGGCGGGCGCATTGTGCCGTTCACCTACCAGCTGGGATCTATG
GTGAGCAAGGGCGAGGAGCTGTTCACCGGGGTGGTGCCCATCCTGGTCGAGCTGGACGGCGACGTAAACG
GCCACAAGTTCAGCGTGTCCGGCGAGGGCGAGGGCGATGCCACCTACGGCAAGCTGACCCTGAAGCTGAT
CTGCACCACCGGCAAGCTGCCCGTGCCCTGGCCCACCCT
Features (pLannotate 1.2.2; 11 found; start..end, strand, type, name):
    571..642     +  terminator     rrnB T1 terminator: transcription terminator T1 from the E. coli rrnB gene
    658..685     +  terminator     T7Te terminator: phage T7 early transcription terminator
   1216..2166    -  CDS            Rep101: RepA protein needed for replication with the pSC101 origin; rep101
   2214..2436    -  rep_origin     pSC101 ori: low-copy replication origin that requires the Rep101 protein
   2928..3022    -  terminator     lambda t0 terminator: transcription terminator from phage lambda
   3056..3847    -  CDS            neo: KKA2_KLEPN - Also known as kan, nptII. Experimental evidence at protein level: Swiss-Prot protein existence level 1. Resistance to kanamycin, neomycin, paromomycin, ribostamycin, butirosin and gentamicin B. From Klebsiella pneumoniae.
   3879..3983    -  CDS            tnpA (fragment): TN5P_ECOLX - Also known as tnp. Experimental evidence at protein level: Swiss-Prot protein existence level 1. Mediates transposition of transposon Tn5 by a 'cut and paste' mechanism. First, the monomeric transposase binds the 19 bp inverted DNA repeats flanking the transposon. Then, dimerization of the DNA- bound transposase creates a synaptic DNA complex. After nicking of the first DNA strand, excision of the transposon proceeds through a series of intermediates. The transposase then mediates the insertion of the transposon at a new site by strand transfer. The activity of the wild- type tran
   3990..4613    -  CDS            TetR: tetracycline repressor TetR; tetR from transposon Tn10; TetR binds to the tetracycline operator tetO to inhibit transcription. This inhibition can be relieved by adding tetracycline or doxycycline.
   4632..4687    +  promoter       tetR/tetA promoters: tetR; overlapping promoters for bacterial tetR and tetA
   4717..6081    +  CDS            relA (fragment): RELA_ECOLI - Experimental evidence at protein level: Swiss-Prot protein existence level 1. In eubacteria ppGpp (guanosine 3'-diphosphate 5'-diphosphate) is a mediator of the stringent response which coordinates a variety of cellular activities in response to changes in nutritional abundance. This enzyme catalyzes the formation of pppGpp which is then hydrolyzed to form ppGpp. The second messengers ppGpp and c-di-GMP together control biofilm formation in response to translational stress; ppGpp represses biofilm formation while c-di-GMP induces it. ppGpp activates transcription of CsrA-antagonis
   6088..538     +  CDS            mVenus (across the origin): Venus YFP with monomerizing A206K mutation (Nagai et al., 2002; Kremers et al., 2006) mammalian codon-optimized
