[The description below was written by a language model from this plasmid's Addgene catalogue record and pLannotate feature annotations shown in this document.]
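Description:
pRelA* is a low-copy bacterial expression plasmid built on the BglBrick backbone pBbS2k, designed to give controllable synthesis of the alarmone ppGpp in E. coli. It replicates from the pSC101 origin, which depends on the plasmid-encoded Rep101 (RepA) protein and accounts for the low copy number. Selection is by kanamycin resistance through the neo/nptII gene, which is followed by a lambda t0 terminator. A short annotated fragment of the Tn5 transposase next to the resistance gene is probably a remnant of the cassette's origin rather than a functional element.

The payload is a 1,365 bp fragment of the E. coli relA gene encoding only the catalytic (synthesis) domain, called RelA'. The C-terminal domain of the wild-type enzyme has been removed, and a synthetic ribosome binding site was added upstream of the start codon. The domain is fused at its C terminus, through a flexible GS linker, to the monomeric yellow fluorescent protein mVenus, whose coding sequence spans the numbering origin of the 6,269 nt circular record. The fusion is named RelA*.

Expression is driven by the tetR/tetA promoter region, with TetR encoded divergently on the same plasmid. Transcription is therefore repressed until a tetracycline-class inducer relieves TetR binding at the operator. The rrnB T1 and T7Te terminators lie downstream of the fusion. This arrangement lets ppGpp production be induced in a titratable way without relying on the cell's normal starvation signals, while the fluorescent tag reports the level of the enzyme. The associated study used it to examine ppGpp as a regulator of bacterial cell size.
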