Addgene plasmid #175590: pRelA*
Purpose: Tet inducible, KAN Resistant, fluor labelled (YFP) synthesis domain of the E. coli relA gene on a low copy backbone. Used to induce controllable synthesis of ppGpp in E. coli.
Depositing lab: Greg Bokinsky. Depositing organization: Delft University of Technology. Publication: ppGpp is a bacterial cell size regulator. Buke F, Grilli J, Cosentino Lagomarsino M, Bokinsky G, Tans SJ. Curr Biol. 2022 Feb 28;32(4):870-877.e5. doi: 10.1016/j.cub.2021.12.033. Epub 2022 Jan 5. PubMed 34990598.
Backbone
  Vector backbone: pBbS2k
  Backbone manufacturer: BglBrick
  Vector type: Bacterial Expression
Growth in bacteria
  Bacterial resistance: Kanamycin, 50 μg/mL
  Growth temperature: 37°C
  Growth strain: DH5alpha
  Copy number: Low Copy
Gene/Insert
  Gene/Insert name: Catalytic domain of E.coli relA gene. (alt name: relA')
  Species: E. coli
  Insert size (bp): 1365
  Mutation: Only the catalytic domain of the enzyme is used (C Terminal Domain [CTD] of WT RelA is removed). AGGAGGAAAAAA RBS sequence added before the start codon.
  GenBank ID: 947244
  Tag / fusion protein: Fused with a flexible GS linker to mVenus (C terminal on insert)
Resource information
  A portion of this plasmid was derived from a plasmid made by: RelA* is a fusion of RelA'_YFP, RelA' is cloned from E.coli genomic DNA, YFP was cloned from the Addgene plasmid mVenus N1, Plasmid #27793
Terms and licenses: Academic/Nonprofit Terms; Industry Terms: Not Available to Industry
How to cite: pRelA* was a gift from Greg Bokinsky (Addgene plasmid # 175590 ; http://n2t.net/addgene:175590 ; RRID:Addgene_175590)
